Addgene plasmid #37438: pB-actin 8E6
Depositing lab: Karl Munger. Depositing organization: Brigham and Women's Hospital. Publication: Activation of cap dependent translation by mucosal Human Papillomavirus E6 proteins is dependent on the integrity of the LXXLL binding motif. Spangle J, Ghosh-Choudhury N, Munger K. J Virol. 2012 May 2. 10.1128/JVI.00487-12 PubMed 22553330.
Backbone
  Vector backbone: pB-actin
  Backbone size w/o insert (bp): 7500
  Total vector size (bp): 7968
  Vector type: Mammalian Expression
Growth in bacteria
  Bacterial resistance: Ampicillin, 100 μg/mL
  Growth temperature: 37°C
  Growth strain: DH5alpha
  Copy number: Low Copy
Gene/Insert
  Gene/Insert name: HPV 8E6
  Species: HPV
  Insert size (bp): 468
  Promoter: Human B-actin
  Cloning method: Restriction Enzyme; 5′ cloning site SalI (not destroyed); 3′ cloning site HindIII (not destroyed)
  Sequencing primers: 5′ 8E6 fwd; 3′ Bactin 3' MCS seq110rev
Terms and licenses: Academic/Nonprofit Terms; Industry Terms: Not Available to Industry
How to cite: pB-actin 8E6 was a gift from Karl Munger (Addgene plasmid # 37438 ; http://n2t.net/addgene:37438 ; RRID:Addgene_37438)
