[The description below was written by a language model from this plasmid's Addgene catalogue record.]
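Description:
pB-actin 8E6 is a mammalian expression plasmid built on the pB-actin backbone, carrying the E6 open reading frame of human papillomavirus type 8 under the control of the human β-actin promoter. The backbone is listed at about 7.5 kb and the insert at 468 bp, giving a total of roughly 7.97 kb. The E6 fragment was placed between SalI and HindIII sites by restriction cloning, and both sites remain intact, so the insert can be excised or exchanged. In bacteria the plasmid is selected with ampicillin and is recorded as low copy. The record does not state the origin of replication, any mammalian selection marker, the polyadenylation signal, or any epitope tag on E6, and no feature table is provided to confirm these elements.

The β-actin promoter is a strong, broadly active cellular promoter, so the construct is suited to constitutive expression of HPV8 E6 after transfection into mammalian cells. HPV8 is a cutaneous (beta genus) papillomavirus, and its E6 protein differs in cellular binding partners from the E6 proteins of mucosal types. The associated publication examines activation of cap-dependent translation by mucosal HPV E6 proteins and its dependence on an intact binding site for LXXLL-motif proteins. This suggests that the plasmid belongs to a set of E6 expression vectors used to compare papillomavirus types, although the record does not spell out the specific role of the HPV8 construct in that work.
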