>Addgene plasmid #37438 | pB-actin 8E6 | addgene partial sequence | sequence record 50836 | pB-actin-3 5'-TCG GCC ACA TTG TGA ACT-3'
TCCTGAGTAGCTTATCGATGATAAGCTGTCAAACATGAGAATTCCAAGCTTTTACCAATCATGATACAAA
TGCTTACAAAGCCTGCAAACTCCTTTCCAGCCTCCTCTAACTTTATGAAAGGGACGGCCTCTCCCACAGC
AATCTAATTTCTCTATGATATCCAAAAATGACAAGCAGTTTTGACACCTAACGTCTATCTCAAAAATTGA
ACGTCCTGTAGCTAATTCAATATCTCTGCCTAGCACAGTTTGCTCATAATATTCATTAAATTCAAACGTT
GCGGTTGCTACACAACAACAACGACAACACGCAGTAACAACGTAATTTTTCCAAATTAGGCACAGTCTCT
TTTTGTCAAACTCACACAGTTCTAAGAAATCCAAAAAGTTACCACAAAAGTTGCACGGTACTAAACAGTC
CTGCAATGGAATACCTAAAGCCGCAGCTAACTCTTTAATAGTAGAGGGTAGCTCGTCCTTATTAGTGTCT
AAATATGAAGCCTTGTCCTGCCCGTCCATGTCGACTGATCCTGCGAGAATAGCCGGGCGCGCTGTGAGCC
GAAGTCGCCCCCGCCCTGGCCACTTCCGGCGCGCCGAGTCCTTAGGCCGCCAGGGGGCGCCGGCGCGCGC
CCAGATTGGGGACAAAGGAAGCCGGGCCGGCCGCGTTAT
