>Addgene plasmid #37438 | pB-actin 8E6 | addgene partial sequence | sequence record 50837 | Bactin-8E6 5'-CTG GTC GAC ATG GAC GGG CAG GAC AAG G-3'
ACTAATAAGGACGAGCTACCCTCTACTATTAAAGAGTTAGCTGCGGCTTTAGGTATTCCATTGCAGGACT
GTTTAGTACCGTGCAACTTTTGTGGTAACTTTTTGGATTTCTTAGAACTGTGTGAGTTTGACAAAAAGAG
ACTGTGCCTAATTTGGAAAAATTACGTTGTTACTGCGTGTTGTCGTTGTTGTTGTGTAGCAACCGCAACG
TTTGAATTTAATGAATATTATGAGCAAACTGTGCTAGGCAGAGATATTGAATTAGCTACAGGACGTTCAA
TTTTTGAGATAGACGTTAGGTGTCAAAACTGCTTGTCATTTTTGGATATCATAGAGAAATTAGATTGCTG
TGGGAGAGGCCGTCCCTTTCATAAAGTTAGAGGAGGCTGGAAAGGAGTTTGCAGGCTTTGTAAGCATTTG
TATCATGATTGGTAAAAGCTTGGAATTCTCATGTTTGACAGCTTATCATCGATAAGCTACTCAGGATTTA
AAAACTGGAACGGTGAAGGTGACAGCAGTCGGTTGGAGCGAGCATCCCCCAAAGTTCACAATGTGGCCGA
GGACTTTGATTGCACATTGTTGTTTTTTTAATAGTCATTCCAAATATGAGATGCATTGTTACAGGAAGTC
CCTTGCCATCCTAAAAGCCACCCCACTTCTCTCTAAGGAGAATGGCCCAGTCCTCTCCCAAGTCCACACA
GG
