>Addgene plasmid #37438 | pB-actin 8E6 | addgene partial sequence | sequence record 50838 | Amp-R 5'-ATAATACCGCGCCACATAGC-3'
ACTCGTGCACCCAACTGATCTTCAGCATCTTTTACTTTCACCAGCGTTTCTGGGTGAGCAAAAACAGGAA
GGCAAAATGCCGCAAAAAAGGGAATAAGGGCGACACGGAAATGTTGAATACTCATACTCTTCCTTTTTCA
ATATTATTGAAGCATTTATCAGGGTTATTGTCTCATGAGCGGATACATATTTGAATGTATTTAGAAAAAT
AAACAAATAGGGGTTCCGCGCACATTTCCCCGAAAAGTGCCACCTGACGTCTAAGAAACCATTATTATCA
TGACATTAACCTATAAAAATAGGCGTATCACGAGGCCCTTTCTTATCATCGAATTCCGACTTTCAAACAG
CCTTTGGACTCAGGCCTTGGGGACATTCCAGGGGACCCTTTACCAGGGAGGGGCAGTGTGAGGCAGGAGG
CAGGGCTGCCGCCTCAGGGACCCTGAGCCTAGAGTCCTTCCCACCGCATTTGGGGACTTGAGCACTTCAC
CAGTCCTGACTCAGTTTCCTAGTCTGTGAATGGGGGTGTGTCTCCTGGAATGTTGCCCCCCCTCATTCAT
TCATTCTCCTCTCACTGAGCACCTACCGTGTTCAGGGTCCCTGTCCTCCTAGAGCTAACTCAAGTCTTGG
A
